>Addgene plasmid #100111 | pSN26 | addgene full sequence | sequence record 193052 | Addgene NGS Result
GGGGTTGGGGTTGCGCCTTTTCCAAGGCAGCCCTGGGTTTGCGCAGGGACGCGGCTGCTCTGGGCGTGGT
TCCGGGAAACGCAGCGGCGCCGACCCTGGGTCTCGCACATTCTTCACGTCCGTTCGCAGCGTCACCCGGA
TCTTCGCCGCTACCCTTGTGGGCCCCCCGGCGACGCTTCCTGCTCCGCCCCTAAGTCGGGAAGGTTCCTT
GCGGTTCGCGGCGTGCCGGACGTGACAAACGGAAGCCGCACGTCTCACTAGTACCCTCGCAGACGGACAG
CGCCAGGGAGCAATGGCAGCGCGCCGACCGCGATGGGCTGTGGCCAATAGCGGCTGCTCAGCAGGGCGCG
CCGAGAGCAGCGGCCGGGAAGGGGCGGTGCGGGAGGCGGGGTGTGGGGCGGTAGTGTGGGCCCTGTTCCT
GCCCGCGCGGTGTTCCGCATTCTGCAAGCCTCCGGAGCGCACGTCGGCAGTCGGCTCCCTCGTTGACCGA
ATCACCGACCTCTCTCCCCAGGGGGATCCACCGGTATGGTGAGCAAGGGCGAGGAGCTGTTCACCGGGGT
GGTGCCCATCCTGGTCGAGCTGGACGGCGACGTAAACGGCCACAAGTTCAGCGTGTCCGGCGAGGGCGAG
GGCGATGCCACCTACGGCAAGCTGACCCTGAAGTTCATCTGCACCACCGGCAAGCTGCCCGTGCCCTGGC
CCACCCTCGTGACCACCCTGACCTGGGGCGTGCAGTGCTTCGCCCGCTACCCCGACCACATGAAGCAGCA
CGACTTCTTCAAGTCCGCCATGCCCGAAGGCTACGTCCAGGAGCGCACCATCTTCTTCAAGGACGACGGC
AACTACAAGACCCGCGCCGAGGTGAAGTTCGAGGGCGACACCCTGGTGAACCGCATCGAGCTGAAGGGCA
TCGACTTCAAGGAGGACGGCAACATCCTGGGGCACAAGCTGGAGTACAACGCCATCAGCGACAACGTCTA
TATCACCGCCGACAAGCAGAAGAACGGCATCAAGGCCAACTTCAAGATCCGCCACAACATCGAGGACGGC
AGCGTGCAGCTCGCCGACCACTACCAGCAGAACACCCCCATCGGCGACGGCCCCGTGCTGCTGCCCGACA
ACCACTACCTGAGCACCCAGTCCAAGCTGAGCAAAGACCCCAACGAGAAGCGCGATCACATGGTCCTGCT
GGAGTTCGTGACCGCCGCCGGGATCACTCTCGGCATGGACGAGCTGTACAAGGGATCTGGAGCAACAAAC
TTCTCACTACTCAAACAAGCAGGTGACGTGGAGGAGAATCCCGGCCCTATGCCCCTCAACGTTAGCTTCA
CCAACAGGAACTATGACCTCGACTACGACTCGGTGCAGCCGTATTTCTACTGCGACGAGGAGGAGAACTT
CTACCAGCAGCAGCAGCAGAGCGAGCTGCAGCCCCCGGCGCCCAGCGAGGATATCTGGAAGAAATTCGAG
CTGCTGCCCACCCCGCCCCTGTCCCCTAGCCGCCGCTCCGGGCTCTGCTCGCCCTCCTACGTTGCGGTCA
CACCCTTCTCCCTTCGGGGAGACAACGACGGCGGTGGCGGGAGCTTCTCCACGGCCGACCAGCTGGAGAT
GGTGACCGAGCTGCTGGGAGGAGACATGGTGAACCAGAGTTTCATCTGCGACCCGGACGACGAGACCTTC
ATCAAAAACATCATCATCCAGGACTGTATGTGGAGCGGCTTCTCGGCCGCCGCCAAGCTCGTCTCAGAGA
AGCTGGCCTCCTACCAGGCTGCGCGCAAAGACAGCGGCAGCCCGAACCCCGCCCGCGGCCACAGCGTCTG
CTCCACCTCCAGCTTGTACCTGCAGGATCTGAGCGCCGCCGCCTCAGAGTGCATCGACCCCTCGGTGGTC
TTCCCCTACCCTCTCAACGACAGCAGCTCGCCCAAGTCCTGCGCCTCGCAAGACTCCAGCGCCTTCTCTC
CGTCCTCGGATTCTCTGCTCTCCTCGACGGAGTCCTCCCCGCAGGGCAGCCCCGAGCCCCTGGTGCTCCA
TGAGGAGACACCGCCCACCACCAGCAGCGACTCTGAGGAGGAACAAGAAGATGAGGAAGAAATCGATGTT
GTTTCTGTGGAAAAGAGGCAGGCTCCTGGCAAAAGGTCAGAGTCTGGATCACCTTCTGCTGGAGGCCACA
GCAAACCTCCTCACAGCCCACTGGTCCTCAAGAGGTGCCACGTCTCCACACATCAGCACAACTACGCAGC
GCCTCCCTCCACTCGGAAGGACTATCCTGCTGCCAAGAGGGTCAAGTTGGACAGTGTCAGAGTCCTGAGA
CAGATCAGCAACAACCGAAAATGCACCAGCCCCAGGTCCTCGGACACCGAGGAGAATGTCAAGAGGCGAA
CACACAACGTCTTGGAGCGCCAGAGGAGGAACGAGCTAAAACGGAGCTTTTTTGCCCTGCGTGACCAGAT
CCCGGAGTTGGAAAACAATGAAAAGGCCCCCAAGGTAGTTATCCTTAAAAAAGCCACAGCATACATCCTG
TCCGTCCAAGCAGAGGAGCAAAAGCTCATTTCTGAAGAGGACTTGTTGCGGAAACGACGAGAACAGTTGA
AACACAAACTTGAACAGCTACGGAACTCTTGTGCGCCGGCCGACGCCCTTGACGATTTTGACTTAGACAT
GCTCCCAGCCGATGCCCTTGACGACTTTGACCTTGATATGCTGCCTGCTGACGCTCTTGACGATTTTGAC
CTTGACATGCTCCCCGGGTAAGTCGACAATCAACCTCTGGATTACAAAATTTGTGAAAGATTGACTGGTA
TTCTTAACTATGTTGCTCCTTTTACGCTATGTGGATACGCTGCTTTAATGCCTTTGTATCATGCTATTGC
TTCCCGTATGGCTTTCATTTTCTCCTCCTTGTATAAATCCTGGTTGCTGTCTCTTTATGAGGAGTTGTGG
CCCGTTGTCAGGCAACGTGGCGTGGTGTGCACTGTGTTTGCTGACGCAACCCCCACTGGTTGGGGCATTG
CCACCACCTGTCAGCTCCTTTCCGGGACTTTCGCTTTCCCCCTCCCTATTGCCACGGCGGAACTCATCGC
CGCCTGCCTTGCCCGCTGCTGGACAGGGGCTCGGCTGTTGGGCACTGACAATTCCGTGGTGTTGTCGGGG
AAGCTGACGTCCTTTCCATGGCTGCTCGCCTGTGTTGCCACCTGGATTCTGCGCGGGACGTCCTTCTGCT
ACGTCCCTTCGGCCCTCAATCCAGCGGACCTTCCTTCCCGCGGCCTGCTGCCGGCTCTGCGGCCTCTTCC
GCGTCTTCGCCTTCGCCCTCAGACGAGTCGGATCTCCCTTTGGGCCGCCTCCCCGCCTGGAATTCGAGCT
CGGTACCTTTAAGACCAATGACTTACAAGGCAGCTGTAGATCTTAGCCACTTTTTAAAAGAAAAGGGGGG
ACTGGAAGGGCTAATTCACTCCCAACGAAGACAAGATATCCTGCTAGCTCCGGATCCGGACCTGTACTGG
GTCTCTCTGGTTAGACCAGATCTGAGCCTGGGAGCTCTCTGGCTAACTAGGGAACCCACTGCTTAAGCCT
CAATAAAGCTTGCCTTGAGTGCTTCAAGTAGTGTGTGCCCGTCTGTTGTGTGACTCTGGTAACTAGAGAT
CCCTCAGACCCTTTTAGTCAGTGTGGAAAATCTCTAGCAGTAGTAGTTCATGTCATCTTATTATTCAGTA
TTTATAACTTGCAAAGAAATGAATATCAGAGAGTGAGAGGAACTTGTTTATTGCAGCTTATAATGGTTAC
AAATAAAGCAATAGCATCACAAATTTCACAAATAAAGCATTTTTTTCACTGCATTCTAGTTGTGGTTTGT
CCAAACTCATCAATGTATCTTATCATGTCTGGCTCTAGCTATCCCGCCCCTAACTCCGCCCATCCCGCCC
CTAACTCCGCCCAGTTCCGCCCATTCTCCGCCCCATGGCTGACTAATTTTTTTTATTTATGCAGAGGCCG
AGGCCGCCTCGGCCTCTGAGCTATTCCAGAAGTAGTGAGGAGGCTTTTTTGGAGGCCTAGGGACGTACCC
AATTCGCCCTATAGTGAGTCGTATTACGCGCGCTCACTGGCCGTCGTTTTACAACGTCGTGACTGGGAAA
ACCCTGGCGTTACCCAACTTAATCGCCTTGCAGCACATCCCCCTTTCGCCAGCTGGCGTAATAGCGAAGA
GGCCCGCACCGATCGCCCTTCCCAACAGTTGCGCAGCCTGAATGGCGAATGGG
[124 nt withheld, positions 4254-4377]
C
[91 nt withheld, positions 4379-4469]
A
[49 nt withheld, positions 4471-4519]
CCTTTGACGTTGGAGTCCACGTTCTTT
[37 nt withheld, positions 4547-4583]
ACCCTATCTCGGTCTATTCTTTTGATTTATAAGGGATTTTGCCGATTTCGGCCTATTGGTTAAAAAATGA
GCTGATTTAACAAAAATTTAACGCGAATTTTAACAAAATATTAACGCTTACAATTTAGGTGGCACTTTTC
GGGGAAATGTGCGCGGAACCCCTATTTGTTTATTTTTCTAAATACATTCAAATATGTATCCGCTCATGAG
ACAATAACCCTGATAAATGCTTCAATAATATTGAAAAAGGAAGAGTATGAGTATTCAACATTTCCGTGTC
GCCCTTATTCCCTTTTTTGCGGCATTTTGCCTTCCTGTTTTTGCTCACCCAGAAACGCTGGTGAAAGTAA
AAGATGCTGAAGATCAGTTGGGTGCACGAGTGGGTTACATCGAACTGGATCTCAACAGCGGTAAGATCCT
TGAGAGTTTTCGCCCCGAAGAACGTTTTCCAATGATGAGCACTTTTAAAGTTCTGCTATGTGGCGCGGTA
TTATCCCGTATTGACGCCGGGCAAGAGCAACTCGGTCGCCGCATACACTATTCTCAGAATGACTTGGTTG
AGTACTCACCAGTCACAGAAAAGCATCTTACGGATGGCATGACAGTAAGAGAATTATGCAGTGCTGCCAT
AACCATGAGTGATAACACTGCGGCCAACTTACTTCTGACAACGATCGGAGGACCGAAGGAGCTAACCGCT
TTTTTGCACAACATGGGGGATCATGTAACTCGCCTTGATCGTTGGGAACCGGAGCTGAATGAAGCCATAC
CAAACGACGAGCGTGACACCACGATGCCTGTAGCAATGGCAACAACGTTGCGCAAACTATTAACTGGCGA
ACTACTTACTCTAGCTTCCCGGCAACAATTAATAGACTGGATGGAGGCGGATAAAGTTGCAGGACCACTT
CTGCGCTCGGCCCTTCCGGCTGGCTGGTTTATTGCTGATAAATCTGGAGCCGGTGAGCGTGGGTCTCGCG
GTATCATTGCAGCACTGGGGCCAGATGGTAAGCCCTCCCGTATCGTAGTTATCTACACGACGGGGAGTCA
GGCAACTATGGATGAACGAAATAGACAGATCGCTGAGATAGGTGCCTCACTGATTAAGCATTGGTAACTG
TCAGACCAAGTTTACTCATATATACTTTAGATTGATTTAAAACTTCATTTTTAATTTAAAAGGATCTAGG
TGAAGATCCTTTTTGATAATCTCATGACCAAAATCCCTTAACGTGAGTTTTCGTTCCACTGAGCGTCAGA
CCCCGTAGAAAAGATCAAAGGATCTTCTTGAGATCCTTTTTTTCTGCGCGTAATCTGCTGCTTGCAAACA
AAAAAACCACCGCTACCAGCGGTGGTTTGTTTGCCGGATCAAGAGCTACCAACTCTTTTTCCGAAGGTAA
CTGGCTTCAGCAGAGCGCAGATACCAAATACTGTTCTTCTAGTGTAGCCGTAGTTAGGCCACCACTTCAA
GAACTCTGTAGCACCGCCTACATACCTCGCTCTGCTAATCCTGTTACCAGTGGCTGCTGCCAGTGGCGAT
AAGTCGTGTCTTACCGGGTTGGACTCAAGACGATAGTTACCGGATAAGGCGCAGCGGTCGGGCTGAACGG
GGGGTTCGTGCACACAGCCCAGCTTGGAGCGAACGACCTACACCGAACTGAGATACCTACAGCGTGAGCT
ATGAGAAAGCGCCACGCTTCCCGAAGGGAGAAAGGCGGACAGGTATCCGGTAAGCGGCAGGGTCGGAACA
GGAGAGCGCACGAGGGAGCTTCCAGGGGGAAACGCCTGGTATCTTTATAGTCCTGTCGGGTTTCGCCACC
TCTGACTTGAGCGTCGATTTTTGTGATGCTCGTCAGGGGGGCGGAGCCTATGGAAAAACGCCAGCAACGC
GGCCTTTTTACGGTTCCTGGCCTTTTGCTGGCCTTTTGCTCACATGTTCTTTCCTGCGTTATCCCCTGAT
TCTGTGGATAACCGTATTACCGCCTTTGAGTGAGCTGATACCGCTCGCCGCAGCCGAACGACCGAGCGCA
GCGAGTCAGTGAGCGAGGAAGCGGAAGAGCGCCCAATACGCAAACCGCCTCTCCCCGCGCGTTGGCCGAT
TCATTAATGCAGCTGGCACGACAGGTTTCCCGACTGGAAAGCGGGCAGTGAGCGCAACGCAATTAATGTG
AGTTAGCTCACTCATTAGGCACCCCAGGTTTTACACTTTATGCTTCCGGCTCGTATGTTGTGTGGAATTG
TGAGCGGATAACAATTTCACACAGGAAACAGCTATGACCATGATTACGCCAAGCGCGCAATTAACCCTCA
CTAAAGGGAACAAAAGCTGGAGCTGCAAGCTTAATGTAGTCTTATGCAATACTCTTGTAGTCTTGCAACA
TGGTAACGATGAGTTAGCAACATGCCTTACAAGGAGAGAAAAAGCACCGTGCATGCCGATTGGTGGAAGT
AAGGTGGTACGATCGTGCCTTATTAGGAAGGCAACAGACGGGTCTGACATGGATTGGACGAACCACTGAA
TTGCCGCATTGCAGAGATATTGTATTTAAGTGCCTAGCTCGATACATAAACGGGTCTCTCTGGTTAGACC
AGATCTGAGCCTGGGAGCTCTCTGGCTAACTAGGGAACCCACTGCTTAAGCCTCAATAAAGCTTGCCTTG
AGTGCTTCAAGTAGTGTGTGCCCGTCTGTTGTGTGACTCTGGTAACTAGAGATCCCTCAGACCCTTTTAG
TCAGTGTGGAAAATCTCTAGCAGTGGCGCCCGAACAGGGACTTGAAAGCGAAAGGGAAACCAGAGGAGCT
CTCTCGACGCAGGACTCGGCTTGCTGAAGCGCGCACGGCAAGAGGCGAGGGGCGGCGACTGGTGAGTACG
CCAAAAATTTTGACTAGCGGAGGCTAGAAGGAGAGAGATGGGTGCGAGAGCGTCAGTATTAAGCGGGGGA
GAATTAGATCGCGATGGGAAAAAATTCGGTTAAGGCCAGGGGGAAAGAAAAAATATAAATTAAAACATAT
AGTATGGGCAAGCAGGGAGCTAGAACGATTCGCAGTTAATCCTGGCCTGTTAGAAACATCAGAAGGCTGT
AGACAAATACTGGGACAGCTACAACCATCCCTTCAGACAGGATCAGAAGAACTTAGATCATTATATAATA
CAGTAGCAACCCTCTATTGTGTGCATCAAAGGATAGAGATAAAAGACACCAAGGAAGCTTTAGACAAGAT
AGAGGAAGAGCAAAACAAAAGTAAGACCACCGCACAGCAAGCGGCCGCTGATCTTCAGACCTGGAGGAGG
AGATATGAGGGACAATTGGAGAAGTGAATTATATAAATATAAAGTAGTAAAAATTGAACCATTAGGAGTA
GCACCCACCAAGGCAAAGAGAAGAGTGGTGCAGAGAGAAAAAAGAGCAGTGGGAATAGGAGCTTTGTTCC
TTGGGTTCTTGGGAGCAGCAGGAAGCACTATGGGCGCAGCGTCAATGACGCTGACGGTACAGGCCAGACA
ATTATTGTCTGGTATAGTGCAGCAGCAGAACAATTTGCTGAGGGCTATTGAGGCGCAACAGCATCTGTTG
CAACTCACAGTCTGGGGCATCAAGCAGCTCCAGGCAAGAATCCTGGCTGTGGAAAGATACCTAAAGGATC
AACAGCTCCTGGGGATTTGGGGTTGCTCTGGAAAACTCATTTGCACCACTGCTGTGCCTTGGAATGCTAG
TTGGAGTAATAAATCTCTGGAACAGATTTGGAATCACACGACCTGGATGGAGTGGGACAGAGAAATTAAC
AATTACACAAGCTTAATACACTCCTTAATTGAAGAATCGCAAAACCAGCAAGAAAAGAATGAACAAGAAT
TATTGGAATTAGATAAATGGGCAAGTTTGTGGAATTGGTTTAACATAACAAATTGGCTGTGGTATATAAA
ATTATTCATAATGATAGTAGGAGGCTTGGTAGGTTTAAGAATAGTTTTTGCTGTACTTTCTATAGTGAAT
AGAGTTAGGCAGGGATATTCACCATTATCGTTTCAGACCCACCTCCCAACCCCGAGGGGACCCGACAGGC
CCGAAGGAATAGAAGAAGAAGGTGGAGAGAGAGACAGAGACAGATCCATTCGATTAGTGAACGGATCTCG
ACGGTATCGGTTAACTTTTAAAAGAAAAGGGGGGATTGGGGGGTACAGTGCAGGGGAAAGAATAGTAGAC
ATAATAGCAACAGACATACAAACTAAAGAATTACAAAAACAAATTACAAAAATTCAAAATTTTATCGATC
ACGAGACTAGCCTCGAGAAGCTTGATATCGAATTCCAC
Features (pLannotate 1.2.2; 28 found; start..end, strand, type, name):
      1..511     +  promoter       hPGK promoter: human phosphoglycerate kinase 1 promoter
    526..1242    +  CDS            mCerulean: mCerulean is a basic (constitutively fluorescent) cyan fluorescent protein published in 2005, derived from Aequorea victoria. It is reported to be a very rapidly-maturing monomer.
   1309..2625    +  CDS            MYC: MYC_HUMAN - Also known as BHLHE39. Experimental evidence at protein level: Swiss-Prot protein existence level 1. Transcription factor that binds DNA in a non-specific manner, yet also specifically recognizes the core sequence 5'-CAC[GA]TG-3'. Activates the transcription of growth-related genes. Binds to the VEGFA promoter, promoting VEGFA production and subsequent sprouting angiogenesis (PubMed:24940000). Regulator of somatic reprogramming, controls self-renewal of embryonic stem cells. Functions with TAF6L to activate target gene expression through RNA polymerase II pause release (By similari
   2632..2742    +  CDS            VP48: 3 tandem repeats of the minimal activation domain of herpes simplex virus VP16 (Cheng et al., 2013)
   2758..3346    +  misc_feature   WPRE: woodchuck hepatitis virus posttranscriptional regulatory element
   3363..3503    +  CDS            nef (fragment): NEF_HV1Z6 - Experimental evidence at protein level: Swiss-Prot protein existence level 1. Extracellular Nef protein targets CD4(+) T-lymphocytes for apoptosis by interacting with CXCR4 surface receptors. From Human immunodeficiency virus type 1 group M subtype D (isolate Z6) (HIV-1).
   3499..3679    +  LTR            5' LTR (truncated): truncated 5' long terminal repeat (LTR) from HIV-1
   3751..3872    +  polyA_signal   SV40 poly(A) signal: SV40 polyadenylation signal
   3912..4047    +  rep_origin     SV40 ori: SV40 origin of replication
   4068..4086    -  promoter       T7 promoter: promoter for bacteriophage T7 RNA polymerase
   4094..4249    +  CDS            lacZα (fragment): LacZα fragment of β-galactosidase; lacZ fragment
   4254..4682    +  rep_origin     f1 ori (sequence partly withheld): f1 bacteriophage origin of replication; arrow indicates direction of (+) strand synthesis
   4735..4839    +  promoter       AmpR promoter: bla
   4840..5700    +  CDS            AmpR: β-lactamase; bla; confers resistance to ampicillin, carbenicillin, and related antibiotics
   5871..6459    +  rep_origin     ori: high-copy-number ColE1/pMB1/pBR322/pUC origin of replication
   6642..6734    +  CDS            lacI (fragment): lac repressor; lacI; The lac repressor binds to the lac operator to inhibit transcription in E. coli. This inhibition can be relieved by adding lactose or isopropyl-β-D-thiogalactopyranoside (IPTG).
   6747..6768    +  protein_bind   CAP binding site: CAP binding activates transcription in the presence of cAMP. E. coli catabolite activator protein
   6783..6813    +  promoter       lac promoter: promoter for the E. coli lac operon
   6821..6837    +  protein_bind   lac operator: The lac repressor binds to the lac operator to inhibit transcription in E. coli. This inhibition can be relieved by adding lactose or isopropyl-β-D-thiogalactopyranoside (IPTG). lac repressor encoded by lacI
   6882..6900    +  promoter       T3 promoter: promoter for bacteriophage T3 RNA polymerase
   6928..7154    +  promoter       RSV promoter: Rous sarcoma virus enhancer/promoter
   7155..7335    +  LTR            5' LTR (truncated): truncated 5' long terminal repeat (LTR) from HIV-1
   7382..7507    +  misc_feature   HIV-1 Ψ: packaging signal of human immunodeficiency virus type 1
   7491..7854    +  CDS            HIV-1 gag (fragment): gag protein from human immunodeficiency virus 1; gag
   8000..8233    +  misc_feature   RRE: The Rev response element (RRE) of HIV-1 allows for Rev-dependent mRNA export from the nucleus to the cytoplasm.
   8610..8710    +  CDS            Rev (fragment): human immunodeficiency virus 1 (HIV-1) Rev protein; rev; enhances nuclear export of unspliced and incompletely spliced viral mRNAs
   8729..8846    +  misc_feature   cPPT/CTS: central polypurine tract and central termination sequence of HIV-1
   8866..8889    -  misc_feature   MCS (fragment): pBluescript multiple cloning site
