[The description below was written by a language model from this plasmid's Addgene catalogue record and pLannotate feature annotations shown in this document.]
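Description:
pSN26 is a lentiviral transfer plasmid for mammalian expression, built on the pLM-mCerulean-cMYC backbone and designed to deliver a human c-MYC protein fused to an added transcriptional activation domain. In bacteria it is maintained through a high-copy ColE1/pUC-type origin and selected with ampicillin via the β-lactamase gene. The backbone also carries an f1 origin, an SV40 origin and pBluescript-derived remnants (lac promoter/operator, lacZα fragment, T3 and T7 promoters).

The viral portion has a third-generation-style layout. An RSV promoter drives a truncated HIV-1 5' LTR, followed by the Ψ packaging signal with a partial gag sequence, the Rev response element for Rev-dependent nuclear export of the genomic RNA, and the cPPT/CTS element. The annotated sequence is circular, and its numbering begins at the internal cassette that sits downstream of these elements. There, the human PGK promoter drives a single open reading frame encoding the cyan fluorescent protein mCerulean. According to the catalogue entry, a P2A self-cleaving peptide follows, lying in the unannotated gap between the two coding regions, and then MYC. The MYC coding region is joined at its C-terminus to a segment annotated as VP48, three tandem copies of the minimal VP16 activation domain, which corresponds to the "strong" VP16 domain named in the record. Transduced cells therefore produce a separate fluorescent marker alongside the MYC-activator chimera. A WPRE downstream enhances transcript expression, and the cassette ends in a truncated 3' LTR followed by an SV40 polyadenylation signal.

The associated publication concerns whether reprogramming factors act as transcriptional activators during the reprogramming of human fibroblasts, so the construct most likely serves to test an activator-enhanced MYC in that setting.
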