Addgene plasmid #100111: pSN26
Purpose: expresses a chimeric cMYC-activator fusion
Depositing lab: Mark Ptashne. Depositing organization: Memorial Sloan-Kettering Cancer Center. Publication: OCT4 and SOX2 Work as Transcriptional Activators in Reprogramming Human Fibroblasts. Narayan S, Bryant G, Shah S, Berrozpe G, Ptashne M. Cell Rep. 2017 Aug 15;20(7):1585-1596. doi: 10.1016/j.celrep.2017.07.071. PubMed 28813671.
Backbone
  Vector backbone: pLM-mCerulean-cMYC
  Backbone manufacturer: Michel Sadelain (Addgene plasmid # 23244)
  Vector type: Mammalian Expression, Lentiviral
Growth in bacteria
  Bacterial resistance: Ampicillin, 100 μg/mL
  Growth temperature: 37°C
  Growth strain: NEB Stable
  Copy number: Unknown
Gene/Insert
  Gene/Insert name: mCerulean-P2A-cMYC fused to a 'strong' VP16 domain
  Species: H. sapiens (human)
  Entrez Gene: MYC (a.k.a. MRTL, MYCC, bHLHe39, c-Myc)
  Cloning method: Ligation Independent Cloning
  Sequencing primers: 5′ unknown
Terms and licenses: Academic/Nonprofit Terms; Industry Terms: Not Available to Industry
How to cite: pSN26 was a gift from Mark Ptashne (Addgene plasmid # 100111 ; http://n2t.net/addgene:100111 ; RRID:Addgene_100111)
